>Addgene plasmid #233570 | AiP14470 - pAAV-AiE0027m_3xC3-minBG-SYFP2-WPRE3-BGHpA | addgene full sequence | sequence record 462828 | Addgene NGS Result
CCTGCAGGCAGCTGCGCGCTCGCTCGCTCACTGAGGCCGCCCGGGCGTCGGGCGACCTTTGGTCGCCCGG
CCTCAGTGAGCGAGCGAGCGCGCAGAGAGGGAGTGGCCAACTCCATCACTAGGGGTTCCTGCGGCCGCAC
GCGTCTCTGCCCCTGGCTCCCGCAGCCTCCTGGCCCTAGGCAGGCAAGGCGACCCAGCCACAGCCAGATG
TCAGGAGGCATAGGCAGCTCCTCATGCAGCAGGCGCTCACTCCAGTATGGTTAAACATCTGCCTCCTCTG
CAGGCAGGCAACCTGCTGAACACACTCTGAGAGCTGTGCGGGGGAGGGATGGCCAAGGACACAGTTCCCA
GCTCCTTTAGGAGACCCATCAAAACTCCTCTGCCCCTGGCTCCCGCAGCCTCCTGGCCCTAGGCAGGCAA
GGCGACCCAGCCACAGCCAGATGTCAGGAGGCATAGGCAGCTCCTCATGCAGCAGGCGCTCACTCCAGTA
TGGTTAAACATCTGCCTCCTCTGCAGGCAGGCAACCTGCTGAACACACTCTGAGAGCTGTGCGGGGGAGG
GATGGCCAAGGACACAGTTCCCAGCTCCTTTAGGAGACCCATCAAAACTCCTCTGCCCCTGGCTCCCGCA
GCCTCCTGGCCCTAGGCAGGCAAGGCGACCCAGCCACAGCCAGATGTCAGGAGGCATAGGCAGCTCCTCA
TGCAGCAGGCGCTCACTCCAGTATGGTTAAACATCTGCCTCCTCTGCAGGCAGGCAACCTGCTGAACACA
CTCTGAGAGCTGTGCGGGGGAGGGATGGCCAAGGACACAGTTCCCAGCTCCTTTAGGAGACCCATCAAAA
CTCGAGCTCGGGCTGGGCATAAAAGTCAGGGCAGAGCCATCTATTGCTTACATTTGCTTCTGGGATCCAG
ATCTTTCGAAGCTAGCGCTACCGGTCGCCACCATGGTGAGCAAGGGCGAGGAGCTGTTCACCGGGGTGGT
GCCCATCCTGGTCGAGCTGGACGGCGACGTAAACGGCCACAAGTTCAGCGTGTCCGGCGAGGGCGAGGGC
GATGCCACCTACGGCAAGCTGACCCTGAAGCTGATCTGCACCACCGGCAAGCTGCCCGTGCCCTGGCCCA
CCCTCGTGACCACCCTGGGCTACGGCGTGCAGTGCTTCGCCCGCTACCCCGACCACATGAAGCAGCACGA
CTTCTTCAAGTCCGCCATGCCCGAAGGCTACGTCCAGGAGCGCACCATCTTCTTCAAGGACGACGGCAAC
TACAAGACCCGCGCCGAGGTGAAGTTCGAGGGCGACACCCTGGTGAACCGCATCGAGCTGAAGGGCATCG
ACTTCAAGGAGGACGGCAACATCCTGGGGCACAAGCTGGAGTACAACTACAACAGCCACAACGTCTATAT
CACCGCCGACAAGCAGAAGAACGGCATCAAGGCCAACTTCAAGATCCGCCACAACATCGAGGACGGCGGC
GTGCAGCTCGCCGACCACTACCAGCAGAACACCCCCATCGGCGACGGCCCCGTGCTGCTGCCCGACAACC
ACTACCTGAGCTACCAGTCCAAGCTGAGCAAAGACCCCAACGAGAAGCGCGATCACATGGTCCTGCTGGA
GTTCGTGACCGCCGCCGGGATCACTCTCGGCATGGACGAGCTGTACAAGTAAGTCGACGGCGCGCCGCGG
CCGCGAATTCGATATCATAATCAACCTCTGGATTACAAAATTTGTGAAAGATTGACTGGTATTCTTAACT
ATGTTGCTCCTTTTACGCTATGTGGATACGCTGCTTTAATGCCTTTGTATCATGCTATTGCTTCCCGTAT
GGCTTTCATTTTCTCCTCCTTGTATAAATCCTGGTTAGTTCTTGCCACGGCGGAACTCATCGCCGCCTGC
CTTGCCCGCTGCTGGACAGGGGCTCGGCTGTTGGGCACTGACAATTCCGTGGCTCGAGAGATCTTCGACT
GTGCCTTCTAGTTGCCAGCCATCTGTTGTTTGCCCCTCCCCCGTGCCTTCCTTGACCCTGGAAGGTGCCA
CTCCCACTGTCCTTTCCTAATAAAATGAGGAAATTGCATCGCATTGTCTGAGTAGGTGTCATTCTATTCT
GGGGGGTGGGGTGGGGCAGGACAGCAAGGGGGAGGATTGGGAAGACAATAGCAGGCATGAGATCTCACGT
GCGGACCGAGCGGCCGCAGGAACCCCTAGTGATGGAGTTGGCCACTCCCTCTCTGCGCGCTCGCTCGCTC
ACTGAGGCCGGGCGACCAAAGGTCGCCCGACGCCCGGGCTTTGCCCGGGCGGCCTCAGTGAGCGAGCGAG
CGCGCAGCTGCCTGCAGGGGCGCCTGATGCGGTATTTTCTCCTTACGCATCTGTGCGGTATTTCACACCG
CATA
[95 nt withheld, positions 2385-2479]
T
[46 nt withheld, positions 2481-2526]
C
[141 nt withheld, positions 2528-2668]
CCTTTGACGTTGGAGTCCACGTTCTTT
[37 nt withheld, positions 2696-2732]
ACTCTATCTCGGGCTATTCTTTTGATTTATAAGGGATTTTGCCGATTTCGGTCTATTGGTTAAAAAATGA
GCTGATTTAACAAAAATTTAACGCGAATTTTAACAAAATATTAACGTTTACAATTTTATGGTGCACTCTC
AGTACAATCTGCTCTGATGCCGCATAGTTAAGCCAGCCCCGACACCCGCCAACACCCGCTGACGCGCCCT
GACGGGCTTGTCTGCTCCCGGCATCCGCTTACAGACAAGCTGTGACCGTCTCCGGGAGCTGCATGTGTCA
GAGGTTTTCACCGTCATCACCGAAACGCGCGAGACGAAAGGGCCTCGTGATACGCCTATTTTTATAGGTT
AATGTCATGATAATAATGGTTTCTTAGACGTCAGGTGGCACTTTTCGGGGAAATGTGCGCGGAACCCCTA
TTTGTTTATTTTTCTAAATACATTCAAATATGTATCCGCTCATGAGACAATAACCCTGATAAATGCTTCA
ATAATATTGAAAAAGGAAGAGTATGAGTATTCAACATTTCCGTGTCGCCCTTATTCCCTTTTTTGCGGCA
TTTTGCCTTCCTGTTTTTGCTCACCCAGAAACGCTGGTGAAAGTAAAAGATGCTGAAGATCAGTTGGGTG
CACGAGTGGGTTACATCGAACTGGATCTCAACAGCGGTAAGATCCTTGAGAGTTTTCGCCCCGAAGAACG
TTTTCCAATGATGAGCACTTTTAAAGTTCTGCTATGTGGCGCGGTATTATCCCGTATTGACGCCGGGCAA
GAGCAACTCGGTCGCCGCATACACTATTCTCAGAATGACTTGGTTGAGTACTCACCAGTCACAGAAAAGC
ATCTTACGGATGGCATGACAGTAAGAGAATTATGCAGTGCTGCCATAACCATGAGTGATAACACTGCGGC
CAACTTACTTCTGACAACGATCGGAGGACCGAAGGAGCTAACCGCTTTTTTGCACAACATGGGGGATCAT
GTAACTCGCCTTGATCGTTGGGAACCGGAGCTGAATGAAGCCATACCAAACGACGAGCGTGACACCACGA
TGCCTGTAGCAATGGCAACAACGTTGCGCAAACTATTAACTGGCGAACTACTTACTCTAGCTTCCCGGCA
ACAATTAATAGACTGGATGGAGGCGGATAAAGTTGCAGGACCACTTCTGCGCTCGGCCCTTCCGGCTGGC
TGGTTTATTGCTGATAAATCTGGAGCCGGTGAGCGTGGGTCTCGCGGTATCATTGCAGCACTGGGGCCAG
ATGGTAAGCCCTCCCGTATCGTAGTTATCTACACGACGGGGAGTCAGGCAACTATGGATGAACGAAATAG
ACAGATCGCTGAGATAGGTGCCTCACTGATTAAGCATTGGTAACTGTCAGACCAAGTTTACTCATATATA
CTTTAGATTGATTTAAAACTTCATTTTTAATTTAAAAGGATCTAGGTGAAGATCCTTTTTGATAATCTCA
TGACCAAAATCCCTTAACGTGAGTTTTCGTTCCACTGAGCGTCAGACCCCGTAGAAAAGATCAAAGGATC
TTCTTGAGATCCTTTTTTTCTGCGCGTAATCTGCTGCTTGCAAACAAAAAAACCACCGCTACCAGCGGTG
GTTTGTTTGCCGGATCAAGAGCTACCAACTCTTTTTCCGAAGGTAACTGGCTTCAGCAGAGCGCAGATAC
CAAATACTGTTCTTCTAGTGTAGCCGTAGTTAGGCCACCACTTCAAGAACTCTGTAGCACCGCCTACATA
CCTCGCTCTGCTAATCCTGTTACCAGTGGCTGCTGCCAGTGGCGATAAGTCGTGTCTTACCGGGTTGGAC
TCAAGACGATAGTTACCGGATAAGGCGCAGCGGTCGGGCTGAACGGGGGGTTCGTGCACACAGCCCAGCT
TGGAGCGAACGACCTACACCGAACTGAGATACCTACAGCGTGAGCTATGAGAAAGCGCCACGCTTCCCGA
AGGGAGAAAGGCGGACAGGTATCCGGTAAGCGGCAGGGTCGGAACAGGAGAGCGCACGAGGGAGCTTCCA
GGGGGAAACGCCTGGTATCTTTATAGTCCTGTCGGGTTTCGCCACCTCTGACTTGAGCGTCGATTTTTGT
GATGCTCGTCAGGGGGGCGGAGCCTATGGAAAAACGCCAGCAACGCGGCCTTTTTACGGTTCCTGGCCTT
TTGCTGGCCTTTTGCTCACATGT
Features (pLannotate 1.2.2; 14 found; start..end, strand, type, name):
     12..39      +  repeat_region  AAV2 ITR (fragment): inverted terminal repeat of adeno-associated virus serotype 2 inverted
     68..95      +  repeat_region  AAV2 ITR (fragment): inverted terminal repeat of adeno-associated virus serotype 2 inverted
    943..1659    +  CDS            SYFP2: SYFP2 is a basic (constitutively fluorescent) yellow fluorescent protein published in 2006, derived from Aequorea victoria. It is reported to be a very rapidly-maturing monomer with moderate acid sensitivity.
   1699..1856    +  misc_feature   WPRE (fragment): woodchuck hepatitis virus posttranscriptional regulatory element
   1862..1942    +  misc_feature   WPRE (fragment): woodchuck hepatitis virus posttranscriptional regulatory element
   1959..2070    +  polyA_signal   bGH poly(A) signal: bovine growth hormone polyadenylation signal
   2188..2328    +  repeat_region  AAV2 ITR: inverted terminal repeat of adeno-associated virus serotype 2 inverted
   2333..2384    -  misc_feature   bom (fragment): basis of mobility region from pBR322
   2403..2858    +  rep_origin     f1 ori (sequence partly withheld): f1 bacteriophage origin of replication; arrow indicates direction of (+) strand synthesis
   2859..2908    -  misc_feature   bom (fragment): basis of mobility region from pBR322
   3010..3045    -  CDS            rop (fragment): Rop protein, which maintains plasmids at low copy number; rop
   3140..3244    +  promoter       AmpR promoter: bla
   3245..4105    +  CDS            AmpR: β-lactamase; bla; confers resistance to ampicillin, carbenicillin, and related antibiotics
   4276..4864    +  rep_origin     ori: high-copy-number ColE1/pMB1/pBR322/pUC origin of replication
