[The description below was written by a language model from this plasmid's Addgene catalogue record and pLannotate feature annotations shown in this document.]
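Description:
AiP14470 - pAAV-AiE0027m_3xC3-minBG-SYFP2-WPRE3-BGHpA is a recombinant AAV transfer plasmid of about 4.9 kb, built to package an enhancer-driven fluorescent reporter for delivery to brain cells. The bacterial portion carries a ColE1/pUC-type origin of replication, an ampicillin resistance gene (β-lactamase) with its own promoter, and an f1 phage origin. Small remnants of the pBR322 bom and rop regions are also annotated. The expression cassette is flanked by AAV2 inverted terminal repeats, which are the cis elements needed for replication and packaging of the vector genome. The right ITR is annotated in full, whereas the left one is detected only as short fragments in this sequencing result. That may reflect how difficult it is to sequence and annotate these repeats.

Between the ITRs, the construct name indicates a layout in which AiE0027m_3xC3 sits upstream of a minimal beta-globin promoter (minBG). The name suggests three concatenated copies of a core segment of the AiE0027m enhancer, although the record does not define this. Neither the enhancer nor the minimal promoter was picked up by the automated annotation, but the unannotated stretch ahead of the reporter is where they would lie. A minimal promoter has little activity alone, so expression depends on the enhancer, which confers cell-type selectivity. The reporter is SYFP2, a rapidly maturing monomeric yellow fluorescent protein derived from Aequorea victoria. It is followed by WPRE3, a shortened woodchuck hepatitis virus posttranscriptional element (annotated as two WPRE fragments) that boosts transcript expression, and then by the bovine growth hormone polyadenylation signal.

The stated purpose is AAV-mediated transgene expression in specific populations of brain cells, as part of a collection of enhancer AAVs for genetic access to cortical cell types. The record does not say which population this enhancer targets.
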