Addgene plasmid #233570: AiP14470 - pAAV-AiE0027m_3xC3-minBG-SYFP2-WPRE3-BGHpA
Purpose: AiE0027m_3xC3 is an enhancer sequence, designed to drive AAV-mediated transgene expression in specific populations of brain cells
Depositing lab: Jonathan Ting. Depositing organization: Allen Institute. Publication: A suite of enhancer AAVs and transgenic mouse lines for genetic access to cortical cell types. Ben-Simon Y, Hooper M, Narayan S, Daigle TL, Dwivedi D, Way SW, Oster A, Stafford DA, Mich JK, Taormina MJ, Martinez RA, Opitz-Araya X, Roth JR, Alexander JR, Allen S, Amster A, Arbuckle J, Ayala A, Baker PM, Bakken TE, Barcelli T, Barta S, Bendrick J, Bertagnolli D, Bielstein C, Bishwakarma P, Bowlus J, Boyer G, Brouner K, Casian B, Casper T, Chakka AB, Chakrabarty R, Chance RK, Chavan S, Clark M, Colbert K, Collman F, Daniel S, Departee M, DiValentin P, Donadio N, Dotson N, Egdorf T, Fliss T, Gabitto M, Garcia J, Gary A, Gasperini M, Gloe J, Goldy J, Gore BB, Graybuck L, Greisman N, Haeseleer F, Halterman C, Haradon Z, Hastings SD, Helback O, Ho W, Hockemeyer D, Huang C, Huff S, Hunker A, Johansen N, Jones D, Juneau Z, Kalmbach B, Kannan M, Khem S, Kussick E, Kutsal R, Larsen R, Lee C, Lee AY, Leibly M, Lenz GH, Li S, Liang E, Lusk N, Madigan Z, Malloy J, Malone J, McCue R, Melchor J, Mollenkopf T, Moosman S, Morin E, Newman D, Ng L, Ngo K, Omstead V, Otto S, Oyama A, Pena N, Pham T, Phillips E, Pom CA, Potekhina L, Ransford S, Ray PL, Rette D, Reynoldson C, Rimorin C, Rocha D, Ruiz A, Sanchez REA, Sawyer L, Sedeno-Cortes A, Sevigny JP, Shapovalova N, Shepard N, Shulga L, Sigler AR, Siverts L, Soliman S, Somasundaram S, Staats B, Stewart K, Szelenyi E, Tieu M, Trader C, Tran A, van Velthoven CTJ, Walker M, Wang Y, Weed N, Wirthlin M, Wood T, Wynalda B, Yao Z, Zhou T, Ariza J, Dee N, Reding M, Ronellenfitch K, Mufti S, Sunkin SM, Smith KA, Esposito L, Waters J, Thyagarajan B, Yao S, Lein ES, Zeng H, Levi BP, Ngai J, Ting JT, Tasic B. Cell. 2025 May 16:S0092-8674(25)00513-6. doi: 10.1016/j.cell.2025.05.002. PubMed 40403729.
Backbone
  Vector backbone: rAAV
  Vector type: AAV
Growth in bacteria
  Bacterial resistance: Ampicillin, 100 μg/mL
  Growth temperature: 30°C
  Growth strain: NEB Stable
  Copy number: Unknown
Gene/Insert
  Gene/Insert name: SYFP2
Terms and licenses: Academic/Nonprofit Terms; Industry Terms: Not Available to Industry
How to cite: AiP14470 - pAAV-AiE0027m_3xC3-minBG-SYFP2-WPRE3-BGHpA was a gift from Jonathan Ting (Addgene plasmid # 233570 ; http://n2t.net/addgene:233570 ; RRID:Addgene_233570)
